>Addgene plasmid #238237 | pRK5_mCherry_P2AT2A_GFP-nb-2xKS_FtoG | addgene full sequence | sequence record 474405 | Addgene NGS Result
TTCGAGCTCGCCCGACATTGATTATTGACTAGTTATTAATAGTAATCAATTACGGGGTCATTAGTTCATA
GCCCATATATGGAGTTCCGCGTTACATAACTTACGGTAAATGGCCCGCCTGGCTGACCGCCCAACGACCC
CCGCCCATTGACGTCAATAATGACGTATGTTCCCATAGTAACGCCAATAGGGACTTTCCATTGACGTCAA
TGGGTGGAGTATTTACGGTAAACTGCCCACTTGGCAGTACATCAAGTGTATCATATGCCAAGTACGCCCC
CTATTGACGTCAATGACGGTAAATGGCCCGCCTGGCATTATGCCCAGTACATGACCTTATGGGACTTTCC
TACTTGGCAGTACATCTACGTATTAGTCATCGCTATTACCATGGTGATGCGGTTTTGGCAGTACATCAAT
GGGCGTGGATAGCGGTTTGACTCACGGGGATTTCCAAGTCTCCACCCCATTGACGTCAATGGGAGTTTGT
TTTGGCACCAAAATCAACGGGACTTTCCAAAATGTCGTAACAACTCCGCCCCATTGACGCAAATGGGCGG
TAGGCGTGTACGGTGGGAGGTCTATATAAGCAGAGCTCGTTTAGTGAACCGTCAGATCGCCTGGAGACGC
CATCCACGCTGTTTTGACCTCCATAGAAGACACCGGGACCGATCCAGCCTCCGCGGCCGGGAACGGTGCA
TTGGAACGCGGATTCCCCGTGCCAAGAGTGACGTAAGTACCGCCTATAGAGTCTATAGGCCCACCCCCTT
GGCTTCGTTAGAACGCGGCTACAATTAATACATAACCTTATGTATCATACACATACGATTTAGGTGACAC
TATAGAATAACATCCACTTTGCCTTTCTCTCCACAGGTGTCCACTCCCAGGTCCAACTGCACCTCGGTTC
TATCGATTGAATTCGTACCGGTGCCACCATGGTTTCCAAAGGAGAGGAGGATAATATGGCTATAATTAAA
GAGTTTATGCGGTTCAAGGTGCATATGGAGGGATCTGTGAACGGTCACGAGTTCGAAATCGAGGGCGAAG
GCGAGGGGCGACCCTATGAAGGGACACAGACGGCCAAACTGAAGGTGACCAAGGGTGGCCCCCTGCCTTT
CGCCTGGGACATCCTGTCACCCCAGTTTATGTACGGCTCTAAGGCTTACGTTAAGCACCCTGCCGATATT
CCGGACTACTTGAAACTGAGCTTCCCTGAAGGGTTCAAGTGGGAACGGGTAATGAATTTTGAGGATGGCG
GTGTAGTCACAGTTACCCAGGACAGCTCTCTTCAGGACGGAGAATTTATCTATAAGGTTAAACTTCGGGG
CACTAACTTCCCATCAGACGGCCCCGTGATGCAGAAGAAAACTATGGGCTGGGAAGCCAGCTCAGAACGC
ATGTATCCCGAGGACGGAGCACTGAAGGGAGAAATCAAGCAGCGACTCAAGCTGAAGGATGGGGGACATT
ATGATGCTGAGGTCAAAACCACCTATAAGGCCAAGAAACCCGTTCAGCTTCCTGGGGCATACAACGTGAA
TATCAAACTGGATATTACATCCCATAACGAAGACTATACCATCGTGGAACAGTACGAGCGGGCCGAGGGC
AGACATAGCACAGGGGGCATGGATGAATTGTACAAGGGAAGCGGAGCTACTAACTTCAGCCTGCTGAAGC
AGGCTGGAGACGTGGAGGAGAACCCTGGACCTGGAAGCGGAGAGGGCAGAGGAAGTCTTCTAACATGCGG
TGACGTGGAGGAGAATCCCGGCCCATATCCGTACGACGTACCAGACTACGCACCTAAGAAGAAGAGGAAG
GTTGGGGGAGGCGGCAGTGGCGGAGGGGGATCTATGGCTCAGGTGCAGCTGGTGGAATCTGGCGGCAGAC
TGGTGCAGGCCGGCGATAGCCTGAGACTGTCTTGTGCCGCCAGCGGCAGAACCTTCAGCACATCTGCCAT
GGCCTGGTTCAGACAGGCCCCTGGCCGCGAGAGGGAATTTGTGGCCGCCATCACATGGACCGTGGGCAAC
ACCATCCTGGGCGACAGCGTGAAGGGCCGGTTCACCATCAGCCGGGACAGAGCCAAGAACACCGTGGACC
TCCAGATGGACAACCTGGAACCCGAGGACACCGCCGTGTACTACTGCTCCGCCAGATCCAGAGGCTACGT
GCTGTCCGTGCTGCGGAGCGTGGACAGCTACGATTATTGGGGCCAGGGCACCCAAGTGACCGTGTCTGGC
GGCGGAGGAAGCGGAGGCGGAGGATCTATGATGATGATGAATAAGTTGGTTCTAGCGCAGGGAGGAGGAT
CCTGTCTAATGATGATGATGAATAAATTGGTTCTTGCGCAGGGAGGAGGATCCTGTCTATAGGTCGACCT
GCAGAAGCTTGGCCGCCATGGCCCAACTTGTTTATTGCAGCTTATAATGGTTACAAATAAAGCAATAGCA
TCACAAATTTCACAAATAAAGCATTTTTTTCACTGCATTCTAGTTGTGGTTTGTCCAAACTCATCAATGT
ATCTTATCATGTCTGGATCGGGAATTAATTCGGCGCAGCACCATGGCCTGAAATAACCTCTGAAAGAGGA
ACTTGGTTAGGTACCTTCTGAGGCGGAAAGAACCAGCTGTGGAATGTGTGTCAGTTAGGGTGTGGAAAGT
CCCCAGGCTCCCCAGCAGGCAGAAGTATGCAAAGCATGCATCTCAATTAGTCAGCAACCAGGTGTGGAAA
GTCCCCAGGCTCCCCAGCAGGCAGAAGTATGCAAAGCATGCATCTCAATTAGTCAGCAACCATAGTCCCG
CCCCTAACTCCGCCCATCCCGCCCCTAACTCCGCCCAGTTCCGCCCATTCTCCGCCCCATGGCTGACTAA
TTTTTTTTATTTATGCAGAGGCCGAGGCCGCCTCGGCCTCTGAGCTATTCCAGAAGTAGTGAGGAGGCTT
TTTTGGAGGCCTAGGCTTTTGCAAAAAGCTGTTAACAGCTTGGCACTGGCCGTCGTTTTACAACGTCGTG
ACTGGGAAAACCCTGGCGTTACCCAACTTAATCGCCTTGCAGCACATCCCCCTTTCGCCAGCTGGCGTAA
TAGCGAAGAGGCCCGCACCGATCGCCCTTCCCAACAGTTGCGCAGCCTGAATGGCGAATGGCGCCTGATG
CGGTATTTTCTCCTTACGCATCTGTGCGGTATTTCACACCGCATA
[142 nt withheld, positions 3196-3337]
C
[141 nt withheld, positions 3339-3479]
CCTTTGACGTTGGAGTCCACGTTCTTT
[37 nt withheld, positions 3507-3543]
ACCCTATCTCGGGCTATTCTTTTGATTTATAAGGGATTTTGCCGATTTCGGCCTATTGGTTAAAAAATGA
GCTGATTTAACAAAAATTTAACGCGAATTTTAACAAAATATTAACGTTTACAATTTTATGGTGCACTCTC
AGTACAATCTGCTCTGATGCCGCATAGTTAAGCCAGCCCCGACACCCGCCAACACCCGCTGACGCGCCCT
GACGGGCTTGTCTGCTCCCGGCATCCGCTTACAGACAAGCTGTGACCGTCTCCGGGAGCTGCATGTGTCA
GAGGTTTTCACCGTCATCACCGAAACGCGCGAGACGAAAGGGCCTCGTGATACGCCTATTTTTATAGGTT
AATGTCATGATAATAATGGTTTCTTAGACGTCAGGTGGCACTTTTCGGGGAAATGTGCGCGGAACCCCTA
TTTGTTTATTTTTCTAAATACATTCAAATATGTATCCGCTCATGAGACAATAACCCTGATAAATGCTTCA
ATAATATTGAAAAAGGAAGAGTATGAGTATTCAACATTTCCGTGTCGCCCTTATTCCCTTTTTTGCGGCA
TTTTGCCTTCCTGTTTTTGCTCACCCAGAAACGCTGGTGAAAGTAAAAGATGCTGAAGATCAGTTGGGTG
CACGAGTGGGTTACATCGAACTGGATCTCAACAGCGGTAAGATCCTTGAGAGTTTTCGCCCCGAAGAACG
TTTTCCAATGATGAGCACTTTTAAAGTTCTGCTATGTGGCGCGGTATTATCCCGTATTGACGCCGGGCAA
GAGCAACTCGGTCGCCGCATACACTATTCTCAGAATGACTTGGTTGAGTACTCACCAGTCACAGAAAAGC
ATCTTACGGATGGCATGACAGTAAGAGAATTATGCAGTGCTGCCATAACCATGAGTGATAACACTGCGGC
CAACTTACTTCTGACAACGATCGGAGGACCGAAGGAGCTAACCGCTTTTTTGCACAACATGGGGGATCAT
GTAACTCGCCTTGATCGTTGGGAACCGGAGCTGAATGAAGCCATACCAAACGACGAGCGTGACACCACGA
TGCCTGTAGCAATGGCAACAACGTTGCGCAAACTATTAACTGGCGAACTACTTACTCTAGCTTCCCGGCA
ACAATTAATAGACTGGATGGAGGCGGATAAAGTTGCAGGACCACTTCTGCGCTCGGCCCTTCCGGCTGGC
TGGTTTATTGCTGATAAATCTGGAGCCGGTGAGCGTGGGTCTCGCGGTATCATTGCAGCACTGGGGCCAG
ATGGTAAGCCCTCCCGTATCGTAGTTATCTACACGACGGGGAGTCAGGCAACTATGGATGAACGAAATAG
ACAGATCGCTGAGATAGGTGCCTCACTGATTAAGCATTGGTAACTGTCAGACCAAGTTTACTCATATATA
CTTTAGATTGATTTAAAACTTCATTTTTAATTTAAAAGGATCTAGGTGAAGATCCTTTTTGATAATCTCA
TGACCAAAATCCCTTAACGTGAGTTTTCGTTCCACTGAGCGTCAGACCCCGTAGAAAAGATCAAAGGATC
TTCTTGAGATCCTTTTTTTCTGCGCGTAATCTGCTGCTTGCAAACAAAAAAACCACCGCTACCAGCGGTG
GTTTGTTTGCCGGATCAAGAGCTACCAACTCTTTTTCCGAAGGTAACTGGCTTCAGCAGAGCGCAGATAC
CAAATACTGTTCTTCTAGTGTAGCCGTAGTTAGGCCACCACTTCAAGAACTCTGTAGCACCGCCTACATA
CCTCGCTCTGCTAATCCTGTTACCAGTGGCTGCTGCCAGTGGCGATAAGTCGTGTCTTACCGGGTTGGAC
TCAAGACGATAGTTACCGGATAAGGCGCAGCGGTCGGGCTGAACGGGGGGTTCGTGCACACAGCCCAGCT
TGGAGCGAACGACCTACACCGAACTGAGATACCTACAGCGTGAGCTATGAGAAAGCGCCACGCTTCCCGA
AGGGAGAAAGGCGGACAGGTATCCGGTAAGCGGCAGGGTCGGAACAGGAGAGCGCACGAGGGAGCTTCCA
GGGGGAAACGCCTGGTATCTTTATAGTCCTGTCGGGTTTCGCCACCTCTGACTTGAGCGTCGATTTTTGT
GATGCTCGTCAGGGGGGCGGAGCCTATGGAAAAACGCCAGCAACGCGGCCTTTTTACGGTTCCTGGCCTT
TTGCTGGCCTTTTGCTCACATGTTCTTTCCTGCGTTATCCCCTGATTCTGTGGATAACCGTATTACCGCC
TTTGAGTGAGCTGATACCGCTCGCCGCAGCCGAACGACCGAGCGCAGCGAGTCAGTGAGCGAGGAAGCGG
AAGAGCGCCCAATACGCAAACCGCCTCTCCCCGCGCGTTGGCCGATTCATTAATGCAGCTGGCACGACAG
GTTTCCCGACTGGAAAGCGGGCAGTGAGCGCAACGCAATTAATGTGAGTTAGCTCACTCATTAGGCACCC
CAGGCTTTACACTTTATGCTTCCGGCTCGTATGTTGTGTGGAATTGTGAGCGGATAACAATTTCACACAG
GAAACAGCTATGACATGATTACGAATTAA
Features (pLannotate 1.2.2; 21 found; start..end, strand, type, name):
     14..393     +  enhancer       CMV enhancer: human cytomegalovirus immediate early enhancer
    394..597     +  promoter       CMV promoter: human cytomegalovirus (CMV) immediate early promoter
    733..776     +  intron         CMV intron (fragment): modified intron A from human cytomegalovirus
    828..846     +  promoter       SP6 promoter: promoter for bacteriophage SP6 RNA polymerase
    850..887     +  CDS            IgH signal sequence (fragment): signal sequence from the mouse immunoglobulin heavy chain variable region
    939..1646    +  CDS            mCherry: mCherry is a basic (constitutively fluorescent) red fluorescent protein published in 2004, derived from Discosoma sp.. It is reported to be a very rapidly-maturing monomer with low acid sensitivity.
   1860..2237    +  CDS            HVM18_MOUSE: Experimental evidence at protein level: Swiss-Prot protein existence level 1. From Mus musculus (Mouse).
   2405..2539    +  polyA_signal   SV40 poly(A) signal: SV40 polyadenylation signal
   2608..2965    +  promoter       SV40 promoter: SV40 enhancer and early promoter
   2984..3138    +  CDS            lacZα (fragment): LacZα fragment of β-galactosidase; lacZ fragment
   3144..3195    -  misc_feature   bom (fragment): basis of mobility region from pBR322
   3214..3594    +  rep_origin     M13 ori (sequence partly withheld): M13 bacteriophage origin of replication; arrow indicates direction of (+) strand synthesis
   3670..3719    -  misc_feature   bom (fragment): basis of mobility region from pBR322
   3821..3856    -  CDS            rop (fragment): Rop protein, which maintains plasmids at low copy number; rop
   3951..4055    +  promoter       AmpR promoter: bla
   4056..4916    +  CDS            AmpR: β-lactamase; bla; confers resistance to ampicillin, carbenicillin, and related antibiotics
   5087..5675    +  rep_origin     ori: high-copy-number ColE1/pMB1/pBR322/pUC origin of replication
   5858..5950    +  CDS            lacI (fragment): lac repressor; lacI; The lac repressor binds to the lac operator to inhibit transcription in E. coli. This inhibition can be relieved by adding lactose or isopropyl-β-D-thiogalactopyranoside (IPTG).
   5963..5984    +  protein_bind   CAP binding site: CAP binding activates transcription in the presence of cAMP. E. coli catabolite activator protein
   5999..6029    +  promoter       lac promoter: promoter for the E. coli lac operon
   6037..6053    +  protein_bind   lac operator: The lac repressor binds to the lac operator to inhibit transcription in E. coli. This inhibition can be relieved by adding lactose or isopropyl-β-D-thiogalactopyranoside (IPTG). lac repressor encoded by lacI
