[The description below was written by a language model from this plasmid's Addgene catalogue record and pLannotate feature annotations shown in this document.]
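Description:
pRK5_mCherry_P2AT2A_GFP-nb-2xKS_FtoG is a 6.1 kb mammalian expression plasmid built on the pRK5 backbone for transient overexpression of a bicistronic-style reporter/effector cassette. It is maintained in E. coli as a high-copy plasmid through a ColE1/pUC-type origin and selected with ampicillin via the β-lactamase gene. The backbone also carries an M13 phage origin, an SV40 enhancer/early promoter region, and assorted remnants of older cloning vectors (lacZα, lacI, rop and bom fragments, lac promoter/operator) that play no role in the payload.

Expression in mammalian cells is driven by the human CMV immediate-early enhancer and promoter, followed by a fragment of CMV intron A and an SP6 phage promoter, and is terminated by the SV40 polyadenylation signal. A short match to an IgH signal sequence is annotated just upstream of the coding region, probably as part of the pRK5 leader. The open reading frame begins with mCherry. According to the construct name, this is joined through tandem P2A and T2A self-cleaving peptides to a GFP-binding nanobody ("GFP-nb"). The annotation software picks up the nanobody only as a hit to a mouse immunoglobulin heavy-chain variable region, and it does not annotate the 2A peptides or the downstream fusion. The nanobody carries two copies of a "KS" element with an F-to-G substitution. The associated publication title suggests that KS refers to a micropeptide "killswitch" used to probe condensate microenvironments, and the FtoG version is plausibly a mutant control, although the record does not say so.

In this design, ribosomal skipping at the 2A sites yields free mCherry as a marker of transfected cells. The separately released nanobody fusion would be recruited to GFP-tagged target proteins.
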