Addgene plasmid #238237: pRK5_mCherry_P2AT2A_GFP-nb-2xKS_FtoG
Purpose: For overexpression of mCherry_P2AT2A_GFP-nb-2xKS_FtoG
Depositing lab: Denes Hnisz. Depositing organization: Max Planck Institute for Molecular Genetics. Publication: Probing condensate microenvironments with a micropeptide killswitch. Zhang Y, Stoppelkamp I, Fernandez-Pernas P, Allram M, Charman M, Magalhaes AP, Piedavent-Salomon M, Sommer G, Sung YC, Meyer K, Grams N, Halko E, Dongre S, Meierhofer D, Malszycki M, Ilik IA, Aktas T, Kraushar ML, Vastenhouw N, Weitzman MD, Grebien F, Niskanen H, Hnisz D. Nature. 2025 Jun 4. doi: 10.1038/s41586-025-09141-5. PubMed 40468084.
Backbone
  Vector backbone: pRK5
  Vector type: Mammalian Expression
Growth in bacteria
  Bacterial resistance: Ampicillin, 100 μg/mL
  Growth temperature: 37°C
  Growth strain: DH5alpha
  Copy number: High Copy
Gene/Insert
  Gene/Insert name: mCherry_P2AT2A_GFP-nb-2xKS_FtoG
  Species: H. sapiens (human)
  Cloning method: Gibson Cloning
Terms and licenses: Academic/Nonprofit Terms; Industry Terms: Not Available to Industry
How to cite: pRK5_mCherry_P2AT2A_GFP-nb-2xKS_FtoG was a gift from Denes Hnisz (Addgene plasmid # 238237 ; http://n2t.net/addgene:238237 ; RRID:Addgene_238237)
